>Addgene plasmid #14286 | pAG413GPD-ECFP-ccdB | depositor full sequence | sequence record 7949 | Author sequence
GACGAAAGGGCCTCGTGATACGCCTATTTTTATAGGTTAATGTCATGATAATAATGGTTTCTTAGGACGG
ATCGCTTGCCTGTAACTTACACGCGCCTCGTATCTTTTAATGATGGAATAATTTGGGAATTTACTCTGTG
TTTATTTATTTTTATGTTTTGTATTTGGATTTTAGAAAGTAAATAAAGAAGGTAGAAGAGTTACGGAATG
AAGAAAAAAAAATAAACAAAGGTTTAAAAAATTTCAACAAAAAGCGTACTTTACATATATATTTATTAGA
CAAGAAAAGCAGATTAAATAGATATACATTCGATTAACGATAAGTAAAATGTAAAATCACAGGATTTTCG
TGTGTGGTCTTCTACACAGACAAGATGAAACAATTCGGCATTAATACCTGAGAGCAGGAAGAGCAAGATA
AAAGGTAGTATTTGTTGGCGATCCCCCTAGAGTCTTTTACATCTTCGGAAAACAAAAACTATTTTTTCTT
TAATTTCTTTTTTTACTTTCTATTTTTAATTTATATATTTATATTAAAAAATTTAAATTATAATTATTTT
TATAGCACGTGATGAAAAGGACCCAGGTGGCACTTTTCGGGGAAATGTGCGCGGAACCCCTATTTGTTTA
TTTTTCTAAATACATTCAAATATGTATCCGCTCATGAGACAATAACCCTGATAAATGCTTCAATAATATT
GAAAAAGGAAGAGTATGAGTATTCAACATTTCCGTGTCGCCCTTATTCCCTTTTTTGCGGCATTTTGCCT
TCCTGTTTTTGCTCACCCAGAAACGCTGGTGAAAGTAAAAGATGCTGAAGATCAGTTGGGTGCACGAGTG
GGTTACATCGAACTGGATCTCAACAGCGGTAAGATCCTTGAGAGTTTTCGCCCCGAAGAACGTTTTCCAA
TGATGAGCACTTTTAAAGTTCTGCTATGTGGCGCGGTATTATCCCGTATTGACGCCGGGCAAGAGCAACT
CGGTCGCCGCATACACTATTCTCAGAATGACTTGGTTGAGTACTCACCAGTCACAGAAAAGCATCTTACG
GATGGCATGACAGTAAGAGAATTATGCAGTGCTGCCATAACCATGAGTGATAACACTGCGGCCAACTTAC
TTCTGACAACGATCGGAGGACCGAAGGAGCTAACCGCTTTTTTGCACAACATGGGGGATCATGTAACTCG
CCTTGATCGTTGGGAACCGGAGCTGAATGAAGCCATACCAAACGACGAGCGTGACACCACGATGCCTGTA
GCAATGGCAACAACGTTGCGCAAACTATTAACTGGCGAACTACTTACTCTAGCTTCCCGGCAACAATTAA
TAGACTGGATGGAGGCGGATAAAGTTGCAGGACCACTTCTGCGCTCGGCCCTTCCGGCTGGCTGGTTTAT
TGCTGATAAATCTGGAGCCGGTGAGCGTGGGTCTCGCGGTATCATTGCAGCACTGGGGCCAGATGGTAAG
CCCTCCCGTATCGTAGTTATCTACACGACGGGGAGTCAGGCAACTATGGATGAACGAAATAGACAGATCG
CTGAGATAGGTGCCTCACTGATTAAGCATTGGTAACTGTCAGACCAAGTTTACTCATATATACTTTAGAT
TGATTTAAAACTTCATTTTTAATTTAAAAGGATCTAGGTGAAGATCCTTTTTGATAATCTCATGACCAAA
ATCCCTTAACGTGAGTTTTCGTTCCACTGAGCGTCAGACCCCGTAGAAAAGATCAAAGGATCTTCTTGAG
ATCCTTTTTTTCTGCGCGTAATCTGCTGCTTGCAAACAAAAAAACCACCGCTACCAGCGGTGGTTTGTTT
GCCGGATCAAGAGCTACCAACTCTTTTTCCGAAGGTAACTGGCTTCAGCAGAGCGCAGATACCAAATACT
GTCCTTCTAGTGTAGCCGTAGTTAGGCCACCACTTCAAGAACTCTGTAGCACCGCCTACATACCTCGCTC
TGCTAATCCTGTTACCAGTGGCTGCTGCCAGTGGCGATAAGTCGTGTCTTACCGGGTTGGACTCAAGACG
ATAGTTACCGGATAAGGCGCAGCGGTCGGGCTGAACGGGGGGTTCGTGCACACAGCCCAGCTTGGAGCGA
ACGACCTACACCGAACTGAGATACCTACAGCGTGAGCTATGAGAAAGCGCCACGCTTCCCGAAGGGAGAA
AGGCGGACAGGTATCCGGTAAGCGGCAGGGTCGGAACAGGAGAGCGCACGAGGGAGCTTCCAGGGGGAAA
CGCCTGGTATCTTTATAGTCCTGTCGGGTTTCGCCACCTCTGACTTGAGCGTCGATTTTTGTGATGCTCG
TCAGGGGGGCGGAGCCTATGGAAAAACGCCAGCAACGCGGCCTTTTTACGGTTCCTGGCCTTTTGCTGGC
CTTTTGCTCACATGTTCTTTCCTGCGTTATCCCCTGATTCTGTGGATAACCGTATTACCGCCTTTGAGTG
AGCTGATACCGCTCGCCGCAGCCGAACGACCGAGCGCAGCGAGTCAGTGAGCGAGGAAGCGGAAGAGCGC
CCAATACGCAAACCGCCTCTCCCCGCGCGTTGGCCGATTCATTAATGCAGCTGGCACGACAGGTTTCCCG
ACTGGAAAGCGGGCAGTGAGCGCAACGCAATTAATGTGAGTTACCTCACTCATTAGGCACCCCAGGCTTT
ACACTTTATGCTTCCGGCTCCTATGTTGTGTGGAATTGTGAGCGGATAACAATTTCACACAGGAAACAGC
TATGACCATGATTACGCCAAGCGCGCAATTAACCCTCACTAAAGGGAACAAAAGCTGGAGCTCTTCGAGT
TTATCATTATCAATACTCGCCATTTCAAAGAATACGTAAATAATTAATAGTAGTGATTTTCCTAACTTTA
TTTAGTCAAAAAATTAGCCTTTTAATTCTGCTGTAACCCGTACATGCCCAAAATAGGGGGCGGGTTACAC
AGAATATATAACACCGAAGGTGCCTGGGTGAACAGGTTTATTCCTGGCATCCACTAAATATAATGGAGCC
CGCTTTTTAAGCTGGCATCCAGAAAAAAAAAGAATCCCAGCACCAAAATATTGTTTTCTTCACCAACCAT
CAGTTCATAGGTCCATTCTCTTAGCGCAACTACAGAGAACAGGGGCACAAACAGGCAAAAAACGGGCACA
ACCTCAATGGAGTGATGCAACCTGCCTGGAGTAAATGATGACACAAGGCAATTGACCCACGCATGTATCT
ATCTCATTTTCTTACACCTTCTATTACCTTCTGCTCTCTCTGATTTGGAAAAAGCTGAAAAAAAAGGTTG
AAACCAGTTCCCTGAAATTATTCCCCTACTTGACTAATAAGTATATAAAGACGGTAGGTATTGATTGTAA
TTCTGTAAATCTATTTCTTAAACTTCTTAAATTCTACTTTTATAGTTAGTCTTTTTTTTAGTTTTAAAAC
ACCAGAACTTAGTTTCGACGGATTCTAGAACTAGTGGATCCCCCGGGACAAAATGGTGAGCAAGGGCGAG
GAGCTGTTCACCGGGGTGGTGCCCATCCTGGTCGAGCTGGACGGCGACGTAAACGGCCACAAGTTCAGCG
TGTCCGGCGAGGGCGAGGGCGATGCCACCTACGGCAAGCTGACCCTGAAGTTCATCTGCACCACCGGCAA
GCTGCCCGTGCCCTGGCCCACCCTCGTGACCACCCTGACCTGGGGCGTGCAGTGCTTCAGCCGCTACCCC
GACCACATGAAGCAGCACGACTTCTTCAAGTCCGCCATGCCCGAAGGCTACGTCCAGGAGCGCACCATCT
TCTTCAAGGACGACGGCAACTACAAGACCCGCGCCGAGGTGAAGTTCGAGGGCGACACCCTGGTGAACCG
CATCGAGCTGAAGGGCATCGACTTCAAGGAGGACGGCAACATCCTGGGGCACAAGCTGGAGTACAACTAC
ATCAGCCACAACGTCTATATCACCGCCGACAAGCAGAAGAACGGCATCAAGGCCAACTTCAAGATCCGCC
ACAACATCGAGGACGGCAGCGTGCAGCTCGCCGACCACTACCAGCAGAACACCCCCATCGGCGACGGCCC
CGTGCTGCTGCCCGACAACCACTACCTGAGCACCCAGTCCGCCCTGAGCAAAGACCCCAACGAGAAGCGC
GATCACATGGTCCTGCTGGAGTTCGTGACCGCCGCCGGGATCACTCTCGGCATGGACGAGCTGTACAAGG
GTGGACCAGGTGGTGGACATCAAACAAGTTTGTACAAAAAAGCTGAACGAGAAACGTAAAATGATATAAA
TATCAATATATTAAATTAGATTTTGCATAAAAAACAGACTACATAATACTGTAAAACACAACATATCCAG
TCACTATGGCGGCCGCATTAGGCACCCCAGGCTTTACACTTTATGCTTCCGGCTCGTATAATGTGTGGAT
TTTGAGTTAGGATCCGTCGAGATTTTCAGGAGCTAAGGAAGCTAAAATGGAGAAAAAAATCACTGGATAT
ACCACCGTTGATATATCCCAATGGCATCGTAAAGAACATTTTGAGGCATTTCAGTCAGTTGCTCAATGTA
CCTATAACCAGACCGTTCAGCTGGATATTACGGCCTTTTTAAAGACCGTAAAGAAAAATAAGCACAAGTT
TTATCCGGCCTTTATTCACATTCTTGCCCGCCTGATGAATGCTCATCCGGAATTCCGTATGGCAATGAAA
GACGGTGAGCTGGTGATATGGGATAGTGTTCACCCTTGTTACACCGTTTTCCATGAGCAAACTGAAACGT
TTTCATCGCTCTGGAGTGAATACCACGACGATTTCCGGCAGTTTCTACACATATATTCGCAAGATGTGGC
GTGTTACGGTGAAAACCTGGCCTATTTCCCTAAAGGGTTTATTGAGAATATGTTTTTCGTCTCAGCCAAT
CCCTGGGTGAGTTTCACCAGTTTTGATTTAAACGTGGCCAATATGGACAACTTCTTCGCCCCCGTTTTCA
CCATGGGCAAATATTATACGCAAGGCGACAAGGTGCTGATGCCGCTGGCGATTCAGGTTCATCATGCCGT
CTGTGATGGCTTCCATGTCGGCAGAATGCTTAATGAATTACAACAGTACTGCGATGAGTGGCAGGGCGGG
GCGTAAACGCCGCGTGGATCCGGCTTACTAAAAGCCAGATAACAGTATGCGTATTTGCGCGCTGATTTTT
GCGGTATAAGAATATATACTGATATGTATACCCGAAGTATGTCAAAAAGAGGTATGCTATGAAGCAGCGT
ATTACAGTGACAGTTGACAGCGACAGCTATCAGTTGCTCAAGGCATATATGATGTCAATATCTCCGGTCT
GGTAAGCACAACCATGCAGAATGAAGCCCGTCGTCTGCGTGCCGAACGCTGGAAAGCGGAAAATCAGGAA
GGGATGGCTGAGGTCGCCCGGTTTATTGAAATGAACGGCTCTTTTGCTGACGAGAACAGGGGCTGGTGAA
ATGCAGTTTAAGGTTTACACCTATAAAAGAGAGAGCCGTTATCGTCTGTTTGTGGATGTACAGAGTGATA
TTATTGACACGCCCGGGCGACGGATGGTGATCCCCCTGGCCAGTGCACGTCTGCTGTCAGATAAAGTCTC
CCGTGAACTTTACCCGGTGGTGCATATCGGGGATGAAAGCTGGCGCATGATGACCACCGATATGGCCAGT
GTGCCGGTCTCCGTTATCGGGGAAGAAGTGGCTGATCTCAGCCACCGCGAAAATGACATCAAAAACGCCA
TTAACCTGATGTTCTGGGGAATATAAATGTCAGGCTCCCTTATACACAGCCAGTCTGCAGGTCGACCATA
GTGACTGGATATGTTGTGTTTTACAGTATTATGTAGTCTGTTTTTTATGCAAAATCTAATTTAATATATT
GATATTTATATCATTTTACGTTTCTCGTTCAGCTTTCTTGTACAAAGTGGTTCGATGTCATGTAATTAGT
TATGTCACGCTTACATTCACGCCCTCCCCCCACATCCGCTCTAACCGAAAAGGAAGGAGTTAGACAACCT
GAAGTCTAGGTCCCTATTTATTTTTTTATAGTTATGTTAGTATTAAGAACGTTATTTATATTTCAAATTT
TTCTTTTTTTTCTGTACAGACGCGTGTACGCATGTAACATTATACTGAAAACCTTGCTTGAGAAGGTTTT
GGGACGCTCGAAGGCTTTAATTTGCGGCCGGTACCCAATTCGCCCTATAGTGAGTCGTATTACGCGCGCT
CACTGGCCGTCGTTTTACAACGTCGTGACTGGGAAAACCCTGGCGTTACCCAACTTAATCGCCTTGCAGC
ACATCCCCCTTTCGCCAGCTGGCGTAATAGCGAAGAGGCCCGCACCGATCGCCCTTCCCAACAGTTGCGC
AGCCTGAATGGCGAATGGCGCG
[124 nt withheld, positions 6393-6516]
C
[91 nt withheld, positions 6518-6608]
A
[49 nt withheld, positions 6610-6658]
CCTTTGACGTTGGAGTCCACGTTCTTT
[37 nt withheld, positions 6686-6722]
ACCCTATCTCGGTCTATTCTTTTGATTTATAAGGGATTTTGCCGATTTCGGCCTATTGGTTAAAAAATGA
GCTGATTTAACAAAAATTTAACGCGAATTTTAACAAAATATTAACGTTTACAATTTCCTGATGCGGTATT
TTCTCCTTACGCATCTGTGCGGTATTTCACACCGCATAGATCCGTCGAGTTCAAGAGAAAAAAAAAGAAA
AAGCAAAAAGAAAAAAGGAAAGCGCGCCTCGTTCAGAATGACACGTATAGAATGATGCATTACCTTGTCA
TCTTCAGTATCATACTGTTCGTATACATACTTACTGACATTCATAGGTATACATATATACACATGTATAT
ATATCGTATGCTGCAGCTTTAAATAATCGGTGTCACTACATAAGAACACCTTTGGTGGAGGGAACATCGT
TGGTACCATTGGGCGAGGTGGCTTCTCTTATGGCAACCGCAAGAGCCTTGAACGCACTCTCACTACGGTG
ATGATCATTCTTGCCTCGCAGACAATCAACGTGGAGGGTAATTCTGCTAGCCTCTGCAAAGCTTTCAAGA
AAATGCGGGATCATCTCGCAAGAGAGATCTCCTACTTTCTCCCTTTGCAAACCAAGTTCGACAACTGCGT
ACGGCCTGTTCGAAAGATCTACCACCGCTCTGGAAAGTGCCTCATCCAAAGGCGCAAATCCTGATCCAAA
CCTTTTTACTCCACGCGCCAGTAGGGCCTCTTTAAAAGCTTGACCGAGAGCAATCCCGCAGTCTTCAGTG
GTGTGATGGTCGTCTATGTGTAAGTCACCAATGCACTCAACGATTAGCGACCAGCCGGAATGCTTGGCCA
GAGCATGTATCATATGGTCCAGAAACCCTATACCTGTGTGGACGTTAATCACTTGCGATTGTGTGGCCTG
TTCTGCTACTGCTTCTGCCTCTTTTTCTGGGAAGATCGAGTGCTCTATCGCTAGGGGACCACCCTTTAAA
GAGATCGCAATCTGAATCTTGGTTTCATTTGTAATACGCTTTACTAGGGCTTTCTGCTCTGTCATCTTTG
CCTTCGTTTATCTTGCCTGCTCATTTTTTAGTATATTCTTCGAAGAAATCACATTACTTTATATAATGTA
TAATTCATTATGTGATAATGCCAATCGCTAAGAAAAAAAAAGAGTCATCCGCTAGGGGAAAAAAAAAAAT
GAAAATCATTACCGAGGCATAAAAAAATATAGAGTGTACTAGAGGAGGCCAAGAGTAATAGAAAAAGAAA
ATTGCGGGAAAGGACTGTGTTATGACTTCCCTGACTAATGCCGTGTTCAAACGATACCTGGCAGTGACTC
CTAGCGCTCACCAAGCTCTTAAAACGGGAATTTATGGTGCACTCTCAGTACAATCTGCTCTGATGCCGCA
TAGTTAAGCCAGCCCCGACACCCGCCAACACGCGCTGACGCGCCCTGACGGGCTTGTCTGCTCCCGGCAT
CCGCTTACAGACAAGCTGTGACCGTCTCCGGGAGCTGCATGTGTCAGAGGTTTTCACCGTCATCACCGAA
ACGCGCGA
Features (pLannotate 1.2.2; 29 found; start..end, strand, type, name):
     70..573     -  misc_feature   CEN/ARS: S. cerevisiae CEN6 centromere fused to an autonomously replicating sequence
    610..714     +  promoter       AmpR promoter: bla
    715..1575    +  CDS            AmpR: β-lactamase; bla; confers resistance to ampicillin, carbenicillin, and related antibiotics
   1746..2334    +  rep_origin     ori: high-copy-number ColE1/pMB1/pBR322/pUC origin of replication
   2517..2609    +  CDS            lacI (fragment): lac repressor; lacI; The lac repressor binds to the lac operator to inhibit transcription in E. coli. This inhibition can be relieved by adding lactose or isopropyl-β-D-thiogalactopyranoside (IPTG).
   2622..2643    +  protein_bind   CAP binding site: CAP binding activates transcription in the presence of cAMP. E. coli catabolite activator protein
   2658..2688    +  promoter       lac promoter: promoter for the E. coli lac operon
   2696..2712    +  protein_bind   lac operator: The lac repressor binds to the lac operator to inhibit transcription in E. coli. This inhibition can be relieved by adding lactose or isopropyl-β-D-thiogalactopyranoside (IPTG). lac repressor encoded by lacI
   2757..2775    +  promoter       T3 promoter: promoter for bacteriophage T3 RNA polymerase
   2804..3448    +  promoter       GAP promoter: S. cerevisiae TDH3; promoter for glyceraldehyde-3-phosphate dehydrogenase
   3454..3477    +  misc_feature   MCS (fragment): pBluescript multiple cloning site
   3483..4199    +  CDS            ECFP: ECFP is a basic (constitutively fluorescent) cyan fluorescent protein published in 1996, derived from Aequorea victoria. It has low acid sensitivity.
   4224..4348    +  protein_bind   attR1: mutant version of attR; recombination site for the Gateway® LR reaction LR Clonase™
   4373..4403    +  promoter       lac UV5 promoter: E. coli lac promoter with an "up" mutation
   4427..4456    +  promoter       cat promoter (fragment): promoter of the E. coli cat gene encoding chloramphenicol acetyltransferase
   4457..5116    +  CDS            CmR: chloramphenicol acetyltransferase; cat; confers resistance to chloramphenicol
   5298..5456    +  CDS            ccdA (fragment): CCDA_ECO57 - Also known as H, letA. Experimental evidence at protein level: Swiss-Prot protein existence level 1. Antitoxin component of a type II toxin-antitoxin (TA) system which inhibits the post-segregational killing (PSK) of plasmid-free cells, also referred to as a plasmid addiction system. Binds to and blocks the activity of CcdB; will also remove bound CcdB protein from the CcdB-GyrA complex by forming a CcdA-CcdB complex, a process termed rejuvenation. Functions as a transcriptional corepressor for the ccdAB operon, repression also requires CcdB (By similarity). From Escherichia coli
   5461..5763    +  CDS            ccdB: CCDB_ECOLI - Also known as G, letB, letD. Experimental evidence at protein level: Swiss-Prot protein existence level 1. Toxic component of a type II toxin-antitoxin (TA) system, functioning in plasmid maintainence. Responsible for the post- segregational killing (PSK) of plasmid-free cells, also referred to as a plasmid addiction system. Half-life of over 2 hours. Cell killing by CcdB is accompanied by filamentation, defects in chromosome and plasmid segregation, defects in cell division, formation of anucleate cells, decreased DNA synthesis and plasmid loss. Interferes with the activity of DN
   5807..5931    -  protein_bind   attR2: mutant version of attR; recombination site for the Gateway® LR reaction LR Clonase™
   5938..6185    +  terminator     CYC1 terminator: S. cerevisiae CYC1; transcription terminator for CYC1
   6204..6222    -  promoter       T7 promoter: promoter for bacteriophage T7 RNA polymerase
   6230..6385    +  CDS            lacZα (fragment): LacZα fragment of β-galactosidase; lacZ fragment
   6393..6848    +  rep_origin     f1 ori (sequence partly withheld): f1 bacteriophage origin of replication; arrow indicates direction of (+) strand synthesis
   6849..6900    -  misc_feature   bom (fragment): basis of mobility region from pBR322
   7108..7767    -  CDS            HIS3: imidazoleglycerol-phosphate dehydratase, required for histidine biosynthesis; S. cerevisiae HIS3; yeast auxotrophic marker
   7768..7954    -  promoter       HIS3 promoter: S. cerevisiae HIS3
   8004..8084    +  CDS            MRM1 (fragment): MRM1_YEAST - Also known as PET56 From Saccharomyces cerevisiae (strain ATCC 204508 / S288c) (Baker's yeast).
   8085..8134    -  misc_feature   bom (fragment): basis of mobility region from pBR322
   8236..1       -  CDS            rop (fragment) (across the origin): Rop protein, which maintains plasmids at low copy number; rop
