[The description below was written by a language model from this plasmid's Addgene catalogue record and pLannotate feature annotations shown in this document.]
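Description:
pAG413GPD-ECFP-ccdB is an empty Gateway destination vector for protein expression in Saccharomyces cerevisiae, built on the pRS413 shuttle backbone. In yeast it is maintained as a centromeric plasmid through a CEN6/ARS element, which typically gives low, stable copy number, and it is selected by the HIS3 auxotrophic marker expressed from its own promoter. In E. coli it replicates from a ColE1/pUC-type origin and carries an ampicillin resistance gene. An f1 origin, flanking T3 and T7 promoters, and lac/lacZα remnants are inherited from the pBluescript-derived backbone.

The expression unit runs from the constitutive GPD (TDH3/GAP) promoter through an ECFP coding sequence, then a Gateway cassette, and ends at the CYC1 terminator. The cassette is bounded by attR1 and attR2 and contains a chloramphenicol resistance gene and the ccdB toxin gene. In an LR recombination reaction with an entry clone, the region between the attR sites is exchanged for the gene of interest. The gene then sits downstream of ECFP, so the product carries an N-terminal cyan fluorescent tag.

Because CcdB poisons DNA gyrase in ordinary E. coli strains, unrecombined vector is counter-selected after the reaction. The empty vector itself must therefore be propagated in a ccdB-tolerant strain, with chloramphenicol used alongside ampicillin to retain the cassette.

The plasmid has no insert of its own. It belongs to a suite of yeast Gateway vectors designed for high-throughput genetic analysis, and here it supports constitutive expression and fluorescence-based localisation or detection of ECFP fusion proteins. The depositor notes that the full sequence is a reference and may not match the physical plasmid exactly.
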