Addgene plasmid #14286: pAG413GPD-ECFP-ccdB
Purpose: (Empty Backbone)
Depositing lab: Susan Lindquist. Depositing organization: Whitehead Institute for Biomedical Research. Publication: A suite of Gateway cloning vectors for high-throughput genetic analysis in Saccharomyces cerevisiae. Alberti S, Gitler AD, Lindquist S. Yeast. 2007 Oct . 24(10):913-9. 10.1002/yea.1502 PubMed 17583893.
Backbone
  Vector backbone: pRS413
  Vector type: Yeast Expression ; Gateway Destination
  Selectable markers: HIS3
Growth in bacteria
  Bacterial resistance: Chloramphenicol and Ampicillin, 25 & 100 μg/mL
  Growth temperature: 37°C
  Growth strain: ccdB Survival
  Growth instructions: DB3.1, ccdB Survival
  Copy number: Unknown
Gene/Insert
  Gene/Insert name: None
  Tag / fusion protein: ECFP (N terminal on backbone)
  Cloning method: Gateway Cloning
  Sequencing primers: 5′ EGFP-C
Terms and licenses: Academic/Nonprofit Terms; Industry Terms: Not Available to Industry
Depositor comments: Type of plasmid: CEN. This plasmid contains the Gateway technology from Invitrogen; Invitrogen requires purchasing of Gateway Clonase for carrying out the Gateway recombinational cloning reaction http://www.invitrogen.com Please note that the full plasmid sequence is provided as a reference only, and may not match the exact sequence of the plasmid.
How to cite: pAG413GPD-ECFP-ccdB was a gift from Susan Lindquist (Addgene plasmid # 14286 ; http://n2t.net/addgene:14286 ; RRID:Addgene_14286)
