>Addgene plasmid #14286 | pAG413GPD-ECFP-ccdB | addgene partial sequence | sequence record 20804 | 14286 with pRS_marker
TTTTAAGAGCTTGGTGAGCGCTAGGAGTCACTGCCAGGTATCGTTTGAACACGGCATTAGTCAGGGAAGT
CATAACACAGTCCTTTCCCGCAATTTTCTTTTTCTATTACTCTTGGCCTCCTCTAGTACACTCTATATTT
TTTTATGCCTCGGTAATGATTTTCATTTTTTTTTTTCCACCTAGCGGATGACTCTTTTTTTTTCTTAGCG
ATTGGCATTATCACATAATGAATTATACATTATATAAAGTAATGTGATTTCTTCGAAGAATATACTAAAA
AATGAGCAGGCAAGATAAACGAAGGCAAAGATGACAGAGCAGAAAGCCCTAGTAAAGCGTATTACAAATG
AAACCAAGATTCAGATTGCGATCTCTTTAAAGGGTGGTCCCCTAGCGATAGAGCACTCGATCTTCCCAGA
AAAAGAGGCAGAAGCAGTAGCAGAACAGGCCACACAATCGCAAGTGATTAACGTCCACACAGGTATAGGG
TTTCTGGACCATATGATACATGCTCTGGCCAAGCATTCCGGCTGGTCGCTAATCGTTGAGTGCATTGGTG
ACTTACACATANACGACCATCACACCACTGAAGACTGCGGGATTGCTCTCGGTCAAGCTTTTAAAGAGGC
CCTAGGGGCCGTGCGTGGAGTAAAAA
