>Addgene plasmid #14286 | pAG413GPD-ECFP-ccdB | addgene partial sequence | sequence record 20805 | 14286 with EXFP-R
TAGCCTTCGGGCATGGCGGACTTGAAGAAGTCGTGCTGCTTCATGTGGTCGGGGTAGCGGCTGAAGCACT
GCACGCCCCAGGTCAGGGTGGTCACGAGGGTGGGCCAGGGCACGGGCAGCTTGCCGGTGGTGCAGATGAA
CTTCAGGGTCAGCTTGCCGTAGGTGGCATCGCCCTCGCCCTCGCCGGACACGCTGAACTTGTGGCCGTTT
ACGTCGCCGTCCAGCTCGACCAGGATGGGCACCACCCCGGTGAACAGCTCCTCGCCCTTGCTCACCATTT
TGTCCCGGGGGATCCACTAGTTCTAGAATCCGTCGAAACTAAGTTCTGGTGTTTTAAAACTAAAAAAAAG
ACTAACTATAAAAGTAGAATTTAAGAAGTTTAAGAAATAGATTTACAGAATTACAATCAATACCTACCGT
CTTTATATACTTATTAGTCAAGTAGGGGAATAATTTCAGGGAACTGGTTTCAACCTTTTTTTTCAGCTTT
TTCCAAATCAGAGAGAGCAGAAGGTAATAGAAGGTGTAAGAAAATGAGATAGATACATGCGTGGGTCAAT
TGCCTTGTGTCATCATTTACTCCAGGCAGGTTGCATCACTCCATTGAGGTTGTGCCCGTTTTTTGCCTGT
TTGTGCCCC
